Addgene plasmid #187568: pEPCTαKN0001
Purpose: Transcriptional unit for constitutive expression of firefly luciferase driven by the 35s promoter
Depositing lab: Nicola Patron. Depositing organization: Earlham Institute. Publication: Tunable control of insect pheromone biosynthesis in Nicotiana benthamiana. Kallam K, Moreno-Gimenez E, Mateos-Fernandez R, Tansley C, Gianoglio S, Orzaez D, Patron N. Plant Biotechnol J. 2023 Apr 9. doi: 10.1111/pbi.14048. PubMed 37032497.
Backbone
  Vector backbone: pDGB3_alpha1
  Vector type: Plant Expression
Growth in bacteria
  Bacterial resistance: Kanamycin, 50 μg/mL
  Growth temperature: 37°C
  Growth strain: DH5alpha
  Copy number: High Copy
Gene/Insert
  Gene/Insert name: Luciferase
  Species: Synthetic
  Cloning method: Restriction Enzyme; 5′ cloning site BsaI (destroyed during cloning); 3′ cloning site BsaI (destroyed during cloning)
  Sequencing primers: 5′ Unknown
Terms and licenses: Academic/Nonprofit Terms; Industry Terms: Not Available to Industry
Depositor comments: Backbone contains a 1338 bp IS4 transposon, but its location is not an issue for plasmid functionality. Please visit https://www.biorxiv.org/content/10.1101/2022.06.15.496242 for bioRxiv preprint.
How to cite: pEPCTαKN0001 was a gift from Nicola Patron (Addgene plasmid # 187568 ; http://n2t.net/addgene:187568 ; RRID:Addgene_187568)
