[The description below was written by a language model from this plasmid's Addgene catalogue record and pLannotate feature annotations shown in this document.]
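Description:
pEPCTαKN0001 is a plant expression plasmid built in the pDGB3_alpha1 backbone, a binary T-DNA vector of about 10.2 kb intended for Agrobacterium-mediated delivery into plants. It carries nopaline-type left and right T-DNA border repeats, which define the segment transferred into plant cells. For propagation it has two replication systems. A high-copy ColE1/pUC-type origin, accompanied by the pBR322 bom region and a remnant of rop, serves in E. coli. The pVS1 oriV with its RepA replication and StaA stability proteins provides maintenance in Agrobacterium. Bacterial selection is by kanamycin through an aph(3')-Ia gene located outside the borders. No plant selectable marker is annotated within the T-DNA. The depositor notes that the backbone contains a 1338 bp IS4 transposon insertion that does not affect plasmid function. The RNA-OUT element annotated between KanR and the left border may derive from this insertion, though the record does not confirm that.

The payload is a single transcriptional unit assembled by BsaI-based Type IIS cloning, with both sites destroyed in the process. The strong constitutive cauliflower mosaic virus 35S promoter is followed by the tobacco mosaic virus Ω leader, a translational enhancer. These drive the enhanced luc+ version of firefly luciferase, and the transcript is terminated by the CaMV polyadenylation signal, which spans the numbering origin just before the right border. The construct gives constitutive luciferase expression in plant tissue. It comes from work on tunable control of insect pheromone biosynthesis in Nicotiana benthamiana. The record does not spell out its exact role there, but a unit of this kind is suited to use as a luminescent reporter or expression reference.
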