Features (pLannotate 1.2.2; 16 found; start..end, strand, type, name):
     22..46      +  misc_feature   RB T-DNA repeat: right border repeat from nopaline C58 T-DNA
    386..787     +  CDS            Y4CG_SINFN (fragment): Protein inferred from homology: Swiss-Prot protein existence level 3. From Sinorhizobium fredii (strain NBRC 101917 / NGR234).
   1347..1976    +  CDS            pVS1 StaA: stability protein from the Pseudomonas plasmid pVS1 (Heeb et al., 2000)
   2405..3478    +  CDS            pVS1 RepA: replication protein from the Pseudomonas plasmid pVS1 (Heeb et al., 2000)
   3544..3738    +  rep_origin     pVS1 oriV: origin of replication for the Pseudomonas plasmid pVS1 (Heeb et al., 2000)
   3941..3980    +  CDS            rop (fragment): Rop protein, which maintains plasmids at low copy number; rop
   4082..4222    +  misc_feature   bom: basis of mobility region from pBR322
   4408..4996    -  rep_origin     ori: high-copy-number ColE1/pMB1/pBR322/pUC origin of replication
   5084..5899    -  CDS            KanR: aminoglycoside phosphotransferase; aph(3')-Ia; confers resistance to kanamycin in bacteria or G418 (Geneticin®) in eukaryotes
   7177..7246    +  ncRNA          RNA-OUT: Accession: RF00240 - RNA-OUT
   7670..7694    +  misc_feature   LB T-DNA repeat: left border repeat from nopaline C58 T-DNA
   7793..8138    +  promoter       CaMV 35S promoter: strong constitutive promoter from cauliflower mosaic virus
   8090..8136    +  promoter       minimal CaMV 35S promoter: minimal 35S promoter from cauliflower mosaic virus
   8167..8220    +  misc_feature   TMV Ω: translational enhancer from the tobacco mosaic virus 5'-leader sequence (Gallie et al., 1988)
   8229..9878    +  CDS            luciferase: firefly luciferase; luc+; enhanced luc+ version of the luciferase gene
  10003..2       +  polyA_signal   CaMV poly(A) signal (across the origin): cauliflower mosaic virus polyadenylation signal
>Addgene plasmid #187568 | pEPCTαKN0001 | addgene full sequence | sequence record 367801 | Addgene NGS Result
TCGCTGTCATGAGACGAATTCTGACAGGATATATTGGCGGGTAAACCTAAGAGAAAAGAGCGTTTATTAG
AATAATCGGATATTTAAAAGGGCGTGAAAAGGTTTATCCGTTCGTCCATTTGTATGTGCATGCCAACCAC
AGGGTTCCCCTCGGGATCAAAGTACTTTGATCCAACCCCTCCGCTGCTATAGTGCAGTCGGCTTCTGACG
TTCAGTGCAGCCGTCATCTGAAAACGACATGTCGCACAAGTCCTAAGTTACGCGACAGGCTGCCGCCCTG
CCCTTTTCCTGGCGTTTTCTTGTCGCGTGTTTTAGTCGCATAAAGTAGAATACTTGCGACTAGAACCGGA
GACATTACGCCATGAACAAGAGCGCCGCCGCTGGCCTGCTGGGCTATGCCCGCGTCAGCACCGACGACCA
GGACTTGACCAACCAACGGGCCGAACTGCACGCGGCCGGCTGCACCAAGCTGTTTTCCGAGAAGATCACC
GGCACCAGGCGCGACCGCCCGGAGCTGGCCAGGATGCTTGACCACCTACGCCCTGGCGACGTTGTGACAG
TGACCAGGCTAGACCGCCTGGCCCGCAGCACCCGCGACCTACTGGACATTGCCGAGCGCATCCAGGAGGC
CGGCGCGGGCCTGCGTAGCCTGGCAGAGCCGTGGGCCGACACCACCACGCCGGCCGGCCGCATGGTGTTG
ACCGTGTTCGCCGGCATTGCCGAGTTCGAGCGTTCCCTAATCATCGACCGCACCCGGAGCGGGCGCGAGG
CCGCCAAGGCCCGAGGCGTGAAGTTTGGCCCCCGCCCTACCCTCACCCCGGCACAGATCGCGCACGCCCG
CGAGCTGATCGACCAGGAAGGCCGCACCGTGAAAGAGGCGGCTGCACTGCTTGGCGTGCATCGCTCGACC
CTGTACCGCGCACTTGAGCGCAGCGAGGAAGTGACGCCCACCGAGGCCAGGCGGCGCGGTGCCTTCCGTG
AGGACGCATTGACCGAGGCCGACGCCCTGGCGGCCGCCGAGAATGAACGCCAAGAGGAACAAGCATGAAA
CCGCACCAGGACGGCCAGGACGAACCGTTTTTCATTACCGAAGAGATCGAGGCGGAGATGATCGCGGCCG
GGTACGTGTTCGAGCCGCCCGCGCACCTCTCAACCGTGCGGCTGCATGAAATCCTGGCCGGTTTGTCTGA
TGCCAAGCTGGCGGCCTGGCCGGCCAGCTTGGCCGCTGAAGAAACCGAGCGCCGCCGTCTAAAAAGGTGA
TGTGTATTTGAGTAAAACAGCTTGCGTCATGCGGTCGCTGCGTATATGATGCGATGAGTAAATAAACAAA
TACGCAAGGGGAACGCATGAAGGTTATCGCTGTACTTAACCAGAAAGGCGGGTCAGGCAAGACGACCATC
GCAACCCATCTAGCCCGCGCCCTGCAACTCGCCGGGGCCGATGTTCTGTTAGTCGATTCCGATCCCCAGG
GCAGTGCCCGCGATTGGGCGGCCGTGCGGGAAGATCAACCGCTAACCGTTGTCGGCATCGACCGCCCGAC
GATTGACCGCGACGTGAAGGCCATCGGCCGGCGCGACTTCGTAGTGATCGACGGAGCGCCCCAGGCGGCG
GACTTGGCTGTGTCCGCGATCAAGGCAGCCGACTTCGTGCTGATTCCGGTGCAGCCAAGCCCTTACGACA
TATGGGCCACCGCCGACCTGGTGGAGCTGGTTAAGCAGCGCATTGAGGTCACGGATGGAAGGCTACAAGC
GGCCTTTGTCGTGTCGCGGGCGATCAAAGGCACGCGCATCGGCGGTGAGGTTGCCGAGGCGCTGGCCGGG
TACGAGCTGCCCATTCTTGAGTCCCGTATCACGCAGCGCGTGAGCTACCCAGGCACTGCCGCCGCCGGCA
CAACCGTTCTTGAATCAGAACCCGAGGGCGACGCTGCCCGCGAGGTCCAGGCGCTGGCCGCTGAAATTAA
ATCAAAACTCATTTGAGTTAATGAGGTAAAGAGAAAATGAGCAAAAGCACAAACACGCTAAGTGCCGGCC
GTCCGAGCGCACGCAGCAGCAAGGCTGCAACGTTGGCCAGCCTGGCAGACACGCCAGCCATGAAGCGGGT
CAACTTTCAGTTGCCGGCGGAGGATCACACCAAGCTGAAGATGTACGCGGTACGCCAAGGCAAGACCATT
ACCGAGCTGCTATCTGAATACATCGCGCAGCTACCAGAGTAAATGAGCAAATGAATAAATGAGTAGATGA
ATTTTAGCGGCTAAAGGAGGCGGCATGGAAAATCAAGAACAACCAGGCACCGACGCCGTGGAATGCCCCA
TGTGTGGAGGAACGGGCGGTTGGCCAGGCGTAAGCGGCTGGGTTGCCTGCCGGCCCTGCAATGGCACTGG
AACCCCCAAGCCCGAGGAATCGGCGTGAGCGGTCGCAAACCATCCGGCCCGGTACAAATCGGCGCGGCGC
TGGGTGATGACCTGGTGGAGAAGTTGAAGGCCGCGCAGGCCGCCCAGCGGCAACGCATCGAGGCAGAAGC
ACGCCCCGGTGAATCGTGGCAAGCGGCCGCTGATCGAATCCGCAAAGAATCCCGGCAACCGCCGGCAGCC
GGTGCGCCGTCGATTAGGAAGCCGCCCAAGGGCGACGAGCAACCAGATTTTTTCGTTCCGATGCTCTATG
ACGTGGGCACCCGCGATAGTCGCAGCATCATGGACGTGGCCGTTTTCCGTCTGTCGAAGCGTGACCGACG
AGCTGGCGAGGTGATCCGCTACGAGCTTCCAGACGGGCACGTAGAGGTTTCCGCAGGGCCGGCCGGCATG
GCCAGTGTGTGGGATTACGACCTGGTACTGATGGCGGTTTCCCATCTAACCGAATCCATGAACCGATACC
GGGAAGGGAAGGGAGACAAGCCCGGCCGCGTGTTCCGTCCACACGTTGCGGACGTACTCAAGTTCTGCCG
GCGAGCCGATGGCGGAAAGCAGAAAGACGACCTGGTAGAAACCTGCATTCGGTTAAACACCACGCACGTT
GCCATGCAGCGTACGAAGAAGGCCAAGAACGGCCGCCTGGTGACGGTATCCGAGGGTGAAGCCTTGATTA
GCCGCTACAAGATCGTAAAGAGCGAAACCGGGCGGCCGGAGTACATCGAGATCGAGCTAGCTGATTGGAT
GTACCGCGAGATCACAGAAGGCAAGAACCCGGACGTGCTGACGGTTCACCCCGATTACTTTTTGATCGAT
CCCGGCATCGGCCGTTTTCTCTACCGCCTGGCACGCCGCGCCGCAGGCAAGGCAGAAGCCAGATGGTTGT
TCAAGACGATCTACGAACGCAGTGGCAGCGCCGGAGAGTTCAAGAAGTTCTGTTTCACCGTGCGCAAGCT
GATCGGGTCAAATGACCTGCCGGAGTACGATTTGAAGGAGGAGGCGGGGCAGGCTGGCCCGATCCTAGTC
ATGCGCTACCGCAACCTGATCGAGGGCGAAGCATCCGCCGGTTCCTAATGTACGGAGCAGATGCTAGGGC
AAATTGCCCTAGCAGGGGAAAAAGGTCGAAAAGGACTCTTTCCTGTGGATAGCACGTACATTGGGAACCC
AAAGCCGTACATTGGGAACCGGAACCCGTACATTGGGAACCCAAAGCCGTACATTGGGAACCGGTCACAC
ATGTAAGTGACTGATATAAAAGAGAAAAAAGGCGATTTTTCCGCCTAAAACTCTTTAAAACTTATTAAAA
CTCTTAAAACCCGCCTGGCCTGTGCATAACTGTCTGGCCAGCGCACAGCCGAAGAGCTGCAAAAAGCGCC
TACCCTTCGGTCGCTGCGCTCCCTACGCCCCGCCGCTTCGCGTCGGCCTATCGCGGCCGCTGGCCGCTCA
AAAATGGCTGGCCTACGGCCAGGCAATCTACCAGGGCGCGGACAAGCCGCGCCGTCGCCACTCGACCGCC
GGCGCCCACATCAAGGCACCCTGCCTCGCGCGTTTCGGTGATGACGGTGAAAACCTCTGACACATGCAGC
TCCCGGTGACGGTCACAGCTTGTCTGTAAGCGGATGCCGGGAGCAGACAAGCCCGTCAGGGCGCGTCAGC
GGGTGTTGGCGGGTGTCGGGGCGCAGCCATGACCCAGTCACGTAGCGATAGCGGAGTGTATACTGGCTTA
ACTATGCGGCATCAGAGCAGATTGTACTGAGAGTGCACCATATGCGGTGTGAAATACCGCACAGATGCGT
AAGGAGAAAATACCGCATCAGGCGCTCTTCCGCTTCCTCGCTCACTGACTCGCTGCGCTCGGTCGTTCGG
CTGCGGCGAGCGGTATCAGCTCACTCAAAGGCGGTAATACGGTTATCCACAGAATCAGGGGATAACGCAG
GAAAGAACATGTGAGCAAAAGGCCAGCAAAAGGCCAGGAACCGTAAAAAGGCCGCGTTGCTGGCGTTTTT
CCATAGGCTCCGCCCCCCTGACGAGCATCACAAAAATCGACGCTCAAGTCAGAGGTGGCGAAACCCGACA
GGACTATAAAGATACCAGGCGTTTCCCCCTGGAAGCTCCCTCGTGCGCTCTCCTGTTCCGACCCTGCCGC
TTACCGGATACCTGTCCGCCTTTCTCCCTTCGGGAAGCGTGGCGCTTTCTCATAGCTCACGCTGTAGGTA
TCTCAGTTCGGTGTAGGTCGTTCGCTCCAAGCTGGGCTGTGTGCACGAACCCCCCGTTCAGCCCGACCGC
TGCGCCTTATCCGGTAACTATCGTCTTGAGTCCAACCCGGTAAGACACGACTTATCGCCACTGGCAGCAG
CCACTGGTAACAGGATTAGCAGAGCGAGGTATGTAGGCGGTGCTACAGAGTTCTTGAAGTGGTGGCCTAA
CTACGGCTACACTAGAAGGACAGTATTTGGTATCTGCGCTCTGCTGAAGCCAGTTACCTTCGGAAAAAGA
GTTGGTAGCTCTTGATCCGGCAAACAAACCACCGCTGGTAGCGGTGGTTTTTTTGTTTGCAAGCAGCAGA
TTACGCGCAGAAAAAAAGGATCTCAAGAAGATCCTTTGATCTTTTCTACGGGGTCTGACGCTCAGTGGAA
CGAAAACTCACGTTAAGGGATTTTGGTCATGCATTCTAGGTGATTAGAAAAACTCATCGAGCATCAAATG
AAACTGCAATTTATTCATATCAGGATTATCAATACCATATTTTTGAAAAAGCCGTTTCTGTAATGAAGGA
GAAAACTCACCGAGGCAGTTCCATAGGATGGCAAGATCCTGGTATCGGTCTGCGATTCCGACTCGTCCAA
CATCAATACAACCTATTAATTTCCCCTCGTCAAAAATAAGGTTATCAAGTGAGAAATCACCATGAGTGAC
GACTGAATCCGGTGAGAATGGCAAAAGTTTATGCATTTCTTTCCAGACTTGTTCAACAGGCCAGCCATTA
CGCTCGTCATCAAAATCACTCGCATCAACCAAACCGTTATTCATTCGTGATTGCGCCTGAGCGAGTCGAA
ATACGCGATCGCTGTTAAAAGGACAATTACAAACAGGAATCGAATGCAACCGGCGCAGGAACACTGCCAG
CGCATCAACAATATTTTCACCTGAATCAGGATATTCTTCTAATACCTGGAATGCTGTTTTCCCTGGGATC
GCAGTGGTGAGTAACCATGCATCATCAGGAGTACGGATAAAATGCTTGATGGTCGGAAGAGGCATAAATT
CCGTCAGCCAGTTTAGTCTGACCATCTCATCTGTAACATCATTGGCAACGCTACCTTTGCCATGTTTCAG
AAACAACTCTGGCGCATCGGGCTTCCCATACAATCGGTAGATTGTCGCACCTGATTGCCCGACATTATCG
CGAGCCCATTTATACCCATATAAATCAGCATCCATGTTGGAATTTAATCGCGGCCTTGAGCAAGACGTTT
CCCGTTGAATATGGCTCATAACAGAACTTATTATTTCCTTCCTCTTTTCTACAGTATTTAAAGATACCCC
AAGAAGCTAATTACTGAGAGATCCCCTCATAATTTCCCCAAAGCGTAACCATGTGTGAATAAATTTTGAG
CTAGTAGGGTTGCAGCCACGAGTAAGTCTTCCCTTGTTATTGTGTAGCCAGAATGCCGCAAAACTTCCAT
GCCTAAGCGAACTGTTGAGAGTACGTTTCGATTTCTGACTGTGTTAGCCTGGAAGTGCTTGTCCCAACCT
TGTTTCTGAGCATGAACGCCCGCAAGCCAACATGTTAGTTGAAGCATCAGGGCGATTAGCAGCATGATAT
CAAAACGCTCTGAGCTGCTCGTTCGGCTATGGCGTAGGCCTAGTCCGTAGGCAGGACTTTTCAAGTCTCG
GAAGGTTTCTTCAATCTGCATTCGCTTCGAATAGATATTAACAAGTTGTTTGGGTGTTCGAATTTCAACA
GGTAAGTTAGTTGCTAGAACCCATGGCTCCTTTGCCGACGCTGAGTAGATTTTAGGTGACGGGTGGTGAC
AATGAGTCCGTGTCGAGCGCTGATTTTTTCGGCCTTTAGAGCGAGATTTATACAATAGAATTTGGCATGA
GATTGGATTGCTTTTAGTCAGCCTCTTATAGCCTAAAGTCTTTGAGTGACTAGATGACATATCATGTAAG
TTGCTGATAGGTTTCCAGTTTTCCGCTCCTAGGTCTGCATATTGTACTTTTCCTCTTACTCGACTTAACC
AGTACCAACCCAGCTTCTCAACGGATTTATACCATGGCACTTTAAAGCCAGCATCACTGACAATGAGCGG
TGTGGTGTTACTCGGTAGAATGCTCGCAAGGTCGGCTAGAAATTGGTCATGAGCTTTCTTTGAACATTGC
TCTGAAAGCGGGAACGCTTTCTCATAAAGAGTAACAGAACGACCGTGTAGTGCGACTGAAGCTCGCAATA
CCATAAGTCGTTTTTGCTCACGAATATCAGACCAGTCAACAAGTACAATGGGCATCGTATTGCCCGAACA
GATAAAGCTAGCATGCCAACGGTATACAGCGAGTCGCTCTTTGTGGAGGTGACGATTACCTAACAATCGG
TCGATTCGTTTGATGTTATGTTTTGTTCTCGCTTTGGTTGGCAGGTTACGGCCAAGTTCGGTAAGAGTGA
GAGTTTTACAGTCAAGTAATGCGTGGCAAGCCAACGTTAAGCTGTTGAGTCGTTTTAAGTGTAATTCGGG
GCAGAATTGGTAAAGAGAGTCGTGTAAAATATCGAGTTCGCACATCTTGTTGTCTGATTATTGATTTTTC
GCGAAACCATTTGATCATATGACAAGATGTGTATCCACCTTAACTTAATGATTTTTACCAAAATCATTAG
GGGATTCATCAGAGCTAATTATAACAAGACGAACTCCAATTCACTGTTCCTTGCATTCTAAAACCTTAAA
TACCAGAAAACAGCTTTTTCAAAGTTGTTTTCAAAGTTGGCGTATAACATAGTATCGACGGAGCCGATTT
TGAAACCGCGGTGATCACAGGCAGCAACGCTCTGTCATCGTTACAATCAACATGCTACCCTCCGCGAGAT
CATCCGTGTTTCAAACCCGGCAGCTTAGTTGCCGTTCTTCCGAATAGCATCGGTAACATGAGCAAAGTCT
GCCGCCTTACAACGGCTCTCCCGCTGACGCCGTCCCGGACTGATGGGCTGCCTGTATCGAGTGGTGATTT
TGTGCCGAGCTGCCGGTCGGGGAGCTGTTGGCTGGCTGGTGGCAGGATATATTGTGGTGTAAACATAACG
AATTCGTCTCAGGAGGTCAACATGGTGGAGCACGACACTCTGGTCTACTCCAAAAATGTCAAAGATACAG
TCTCAGAAGATCAAAGGGCTATTGAGACTTTTCAACAAAGGATAATTTCGGGAAACCTCCTCGGATTCCA
TTGCCCAGCTATCTGTCACTTCATCGAAAGGACAGTAGAAAAGGAAGGTGGCTCCTACAAATGCCATCAT
TGCGATAAAGGAAAGGCTATCATTCAAGATCTCTCTGCCGACAGTGGTCCCAAAGATGGACCCCCACCCA
CGAGGAGCATCGTGGAAAAAGAAGAGGTTCCAACCACGTCTACAAAGCAAGTGGATTGATGTGACATCTC
CACTGACGTAAGGGATGACGCACAATCCCACTATCCTTCGCAAGACCCTTCCTCTATATAAGGAAGTTCA
TTTCATTTGGAGAGGACACGCTCGAGTATAAGAGCTCATTTTTACAACAATTACCAACAACAACAAACAA
CAAACAACATTACAATTACATTTACAATTATCGATACAATGGAGGACGCCAAAAACATAAAGAAAGGCCC
GGCGCCATTCTATCCGCTGGAAGATGGAACCGCTGGAGAGCAACTGCATAAGGCTATGAAGAGATACGCC
CTGGTTCCTGGAACAATTGCTTTTACAGATGCACATATCGAGGTGGACATCACTTACGCTGAGTACTTCG
AAATGTCCGTTCGGTTGGCAGAAGCTATGAAACGATATGGGCTGAATACAAATCACAGAATCGTCGTATG
CAGTGAAAACTCTCTTCAATTCTTTATGCCGGTGTTGGGCGCGTTATTTATCGGAGTTGCAGTTGCGCCC
GCGAACGACATTTATAATGAACGTGAATTGCTCAACAGTATGGGCATTTCGCAGCCTACCGTGGTGTTCG
TTTCCAAAAAGGGGTTGCAAAAAATTTTGAACGTGCAAAAAAAGCTCCCAATCATCCAAAAAATTATTAT
CATGGATTCTAAAACGGATTACCAGGGATTTCAGTCGATGTACACGTTCGTCACATCTCATCTACCTCCC
GGTTTTAATGAATACGATTTTGTGCCAGAGTCCTTCGATAGGGACAAGACAATTGCACTGATCATGAACT
CCTCTGGATCTACTGGTCTGCCTAAAGGTGTCGCTCTGCCTCATAGAACTGCCTGCGTGAGATTCTCGCA
TGCCAGAGATCCTATTTTTGGCAATCAAATCATTCCGGATACTGCGATTTTAAGTGTTGTTCCATTCCAT
CACGGTTTTGGAATGTTTACTACACTCGGATATTTGATATGTGGATTTCGAGTCGTCTTAATGTATAGAT
TTGAAGAAGAACTGTTTCTGAGGAGCCTTCAGGATTACAAGATTCAAAGTGCGCTGCTGGTGCCAACCCT
ATTCTCCTTCTTCGCCAAAAGCACTCTGATTGACAAATACGATTTATCTAATTTACACGAAATTGCTTCT
GGTGGCGCTCCCCTCTCTAAGGAAGTCGGGGAAGCGGTTGCCAAGAGGTTCCATCTGCCAGGTATCAGGC
AAGGATATGGGCTCACTGAGACTACATCAGCTATTCTGATTACACCCGAGGGGGATGATAAACCGGGCGC
GGTCGGTAAAGTTGTTCCATTTTTTGAAGCGAAGGTTGTGGATCTGGATACCGGGAAAACGCTGGGCGTT
AATCAAAGAGGCGAACTGTGTGTGAGAGGTCCTATGATTATGTCCGGTTATGTAAACAATCCGGAAGCGA
CCAACGCCTTGATTGACAAGGATGGATGGCTACATTCTGGAGACATAGCTTACTGGGACGAGGACGAACA
CTTCTTCATCGTTGACCGCCTGAAGTCTCTGATTAAGTACAAAGGCTATCAGGTGGCTCCCGCTGAATTG
GAATCCATCTTGCTCCAACACCCCAACATCTTCGACGCAGGTGTCGCAGGTCTGCCCGACGATGACGCCG
GTGAACTTCCCGCCGCCGTTGTTGTTTTGGAGCACGGAAAGACGATGACGGAAAAAGAGATCGTGGATTA
CGTCGCCAGTCAAGTAACAACCGCGAAAAAGTTGCGCGGAGGAGTTGTGTTTGTGGACGAAGTACCGAAA
GGTCTTACCGGAAAACTCGACGCAAGAAAAATCAGAGAGATCCTCATAAAGGCCAAGAAGGGCGGAAAGA
TCGCCGTGGGTTCGGATTATAAGGACCATGACGGAGACTATAAGGACCATGACCTCGACGCTGCAGCAGC
GGATTATAAGGACGATGACGATAAGTGAGCTTCTCTAGCTAGAGTCGATCGACAAGCTCGAGTTTCTCCA
TAATAATGTGTGAGTAGTTCCCAGATAAGGGAATTAGGGTTCCTATAGGGTTTCGCTCATGTGTTGAGCA
TATAAGAAACCCTTAGTATGTATTTGTATTTGTAAAATACTTCTATCAATAAAATTTCTAATTCCTAAAA
CCAAAATCCAGTACTAAAATCCAGA
